>Addgene plasmid #177254 | mU6-sgCebpa_v2-hu6-sgCebpd_v2 | addgene full sequence | sequence record 351960 | Addgene NGS Result
AAGAAGCCAATGAAGGAGAGAACACCCGCTTGTTACACCCTGTGAGCCTGCATGGGATGGATGACCCGGA
GAGAGAAGTATTAGAGTGGAGGTTTGACAGCCGCCTAGCATTTCATCACATGGCCCGAGAGCTGCATCCG
GACTGTACTGGGTCTCTCTGGTTAGACCAGATCTGAGCCTGGGAGCTCTCTGGCTAACTAGGGAACCCAC
TGCTTAAGCCTCAATAAAGCTTGCCTTGAGTGCTTCAAGTAGTGTGTGCCCGTCTGTTGTGTGACTCTGG
TAACTAGAGATCCCTCAGACCCTTTTAGTCAGTGTGGAAAATCTCTAGCAGCATGTGAGCAAAAGGCCAG
CAAAAGGCCAGGAACCGTAAAAAGGCCGCGTTGCTGGCGTTTTTCCATAGGCTCCGCCCCCCTGACGAGC
ATCACAAAAATCGACGCTCAAGTCAGAGGTGGCGAAACCCGACAGGACTATAAAGATACCAGGCGTTTCC
CCCTGGAAGCTCCCTCGTGCGCTCTCCTGTTCCGACCCTGCCGCTTACCGGATACCTGTCCGCCTTTCTC
CCTTCGGGAAGCGTGGCGCTTTCTCATAGCTCACGCTGTAGGTATCTCAGTTCGGTGTAGGTCGTTCGCT
CCAAGCTGGGCTGTGTGCACGAACCCCCCGTTCAGCCCGACCGCTGCGCCTTATCCGGTAACTATCGTCT
TGAGTCCAACCCGGTAAGACACGACTTATCGCCACTGGCAGCAGCCACTGGTAACAGGATTAGCAGAGCG
AGGTATGTAGGCGGTGCTACAGAGTTCTTGAAGTGGTGGCCTAACTACGGCTACACTAGAAGAACAGTAT
TTGGTATCTGCGCTCTGCTGAAGCCAGTTACCTTCGGAAAAAGAGTTGGTAGCTCTTGATCCGGCAAACA
AACCACCGCTGGTAGCGGTGGTTTTTTTGTTTGCAAGCAGCAGATTACGCGCAGAAAAAAAGGATCTCAA
GAAGATCCTTTGATCTTTTCTACGGGGTCTGACGCTCAGTGGAACGAAAACTCACGTTAAGGGATTTTGG
TCATGAGATTATCAAAAAGGATCTTCACCTAGATCCTTTTAAATTAAAAATGAAGTTTTAAATCAATCTA
AAGTATATATGAGTAAACTTGGTCTGACAGTTACCAATGCTTAATCAGTGAGGCACCTATCTCAGCGATC
TGTCTATTTCGTTCATCCATAGTTGCCTGACTCCCCGTCGTGTAGATAACTACGATACGGGAGGGCTTAC
CATCTGGCCCCAGTGCTGCAATGATACCGCGAGACCCACGCTCACCGGCTCCAGATTTATCAGCAATAAA
CCAGCCAGCCGGAAGGGCCGAGCGCAGAAGTGGTCCTGCAACTTTATCCGCCTCCATCCAGTCTATTAAT
TGTTGCCGGGAAGCTAGAGTAAGTAGTTCGCCAGTTAATAGTTTGCGCAACGTTGTTGCCATTGCTACAG
GCATCGTGGTGTCACGCTCGTCGTTTGGTATGGCTTCATTCAGCTCCGGTTCCCAACGATCAAGGCGAGT
TACATGATCCCCCATGTTGTGCAAAAAAGCGGTTAGCTCCTTCGGTCCTCCGATCGTTGTCAGAAGTAAG
TTGGCCGCAGTGTTATCACTCATGGTTATGGCAGCACTGCATAATTCTCTTACTGTCATGCCATCCGTAA
GATGCTTTTCTGTGACTGGTGAGTACTCAACCAAGTCATTCTGAGAATAGTGTATGCGGCGACCGAGTTG
CTCTTGCCCGGCGTCAATACGGGATAATACCGCGCCACATAGCAGAACTTTAAAAGTGCTCATCATTGGA
AAACGTTCTTCGGGGCGAAAACTCTCAAGGATCTTACCGCTGTTGAGATCCAGTTCGATGTAACCCACTC
GTGCACCCAACTGATCTTCAGCATCTTTTACTTTCACCAGCGTTTCTGGGTGAGCAAAAACAGGAAGGCA
AAATGCCGCAAAAAAGGGAATAAGGGCGACACGGAAATGTTGAATACTCATACTCTTCCTTTTTCAATAT
TATTGAAGCATTTATCAGGGTTATTGTCTCATGAGCGGATACATATTTGAATGTATTTAGAAAAATAAAC
AAATAGGGGTTCCGCGCACATTTCCCCGAAAAGTGCCACCTGACGTCGACGGATCGGGAGATCTCCCGAT
CCCCTATGGTGCACTCTCAGTACAATCTGCTCTGATGCCGCATAGTTAAGCCAGTATCTGCTCCCTGCTT
GTGTGTTGGAGGTCGCTGAGTAGTGCGCGAGCAAAATTTAAGCTACAACAAGGCAAGGCTTGACCGACAA
TTGCATGAAGAATCTGCTTAGGGTTAGGCGTTTTGCGCTGCTTCGCGATGTACGGGCCAGATATACGCGT
TGACATTGATTATTGACTAGTTATTAATAGTAATCAATTACGGGGTCATTAGTTCATAGCCCATATATGG
AGTTCCGCGTTACATAACTTACGGTAAATGGCCCGCCTGGCTGACCGCCCAACGACCCCCGCCCATTGAC
GTCAATAATGACGTATGTTCCCATAGTAACGCCAATAGGGACTTTCCATTGACGTCAATGGGTGGAGTAT
TTACGGTAAACTGCCCACTTGGCAGTACATCAAGTGTATCATATGCCAAGTACGCCCCCTATTGACGTCA
ATGACGGTAAATGGCCCGCCTGGCATTATGCCCAGTACATGACCTTATGGGACTTTCCTACTTGGCAGTA
CATCTACGTATTAGTCATCGCTATTACCATGGTGATGCGGTTTTGGCAGTACATCAATGGGCGTGGATAG
CGGTTTGACTCACGGGGATTTCCAAGTCTCCACCCCATTGACGTCAATGGGAGTTTGTTTTGGCACCAAA
ATCAACGGGACTTTCCAAAATGTCGTAACAACTCCGCCCCATTGACGCAAATGGGCGGTAGGCGTGTACG
GTGGGAGGTCTATATAAGCAGCGCGTTTTGCCTGTACTGGGTCTCTCTGGTTAGACCAGATCTGAGCCTG
GGAGCTCTCTGGCTAACTAGGGAACCCACTGCTTAAGCCTCAATAAAGCTTGCCTTGAGTGCTTCAAGTA
GTGTGTGCCCGTCTGTTGTGTGACTCTGGTAACTAGAGATCCCTCAGACCCTTTTAGTCAGTGTGGAAAA
TCTCTAGCAGTGGCGCCCGAACAGGGACTTGAAAGCGAAAGGGAAACCAGAGGAGCTCTCTCGACGCAGG
ACTCGGCTTGCTGAAGCGCGCACGGCAAGAGGCGAGGGGCGGCGACTGGTGAGTACGCCAAAAATTTTGA
CTAGCGGAGGCTAGAAGGAGAGAGATGGGTGCGAGAGCGTCAGTATTAAGCGGGGGAGAATTAGATCGCG
ATGGGAAAAAATTCGGTTAAGGCCAGGGGGAAAGAAAAAATATAAATTAAAACATATAGTATGGGCAAGC
AGGGAGCTAGAACGATTCGCAGTTAATCCTGGCCTGTTAGAAACATCAGAAGGCTGTAGACAAATACTGG
GACAGCTACAACCATCCCTTCAGACAGGATCAGAAGAACTTAGATCATTATATAATACAGTAGCAACCCT
CTATTGTGTGCATCAAAGGATAGAGATAAAAGACACCAAGGAAGCTTTAGACAAGATAGAGGAAGAGCAA
AACAAAAGTAAGACCACCGCACAGCAAGCGGCCGGCCGCTGATCTTCAGACCTGGAGGAGGAGATATGAG
GGACAATTGGAGAAGTGAATTATATAAATATAAAGTAGTAAAAATTGAACCATTAGGAGTAGCACCCACC
AAGGCAAAGAGAAGAGTGGTGCAGAGAGAAAAAAGAGCAGTGGGAATAGGAGCTTTGTTCCTTGGGTTCT
TGGGAGCAGCAGGAAGCACTATGGGCGCAGCGTCAATGACGCTGACGGTACAGGCCAGACAATTATTGTC
TGGTATAGTGCAGCAGCAGAACAATTTGCTGAGGGCTATTGAGGCGCAACAGCATCTGTTGCAACTCACA
GTCTGGGGCATCAAGCAGCTCCAGGCAAGAATCCTGGCTGTGGAAAGATACCTAAAGGATCAACAGCTCC
TGGGGATTTGGGGTTGCTCTGGAAAACTCATTTGCACCACTGCTGTGCCTTGGAATGCTAGTTGGAGTAA
TAAATCTCTGGAACAGATTTGGAATCACACGACCTGGATGGAGTGGGACAGAGAAATTAACAATTACACA
AGCTTAATACACTCCTTAATTGAAGAATCGCAAAACCAGCAAGAAAAGAATGAACAAGAATTATTGGAAT
TAGATAAATGGGCAAGTTTGTGGAATTGGTTTAACATAACAAATTGGCTGTGGTATATAAAATTATTCAT
AATGATAGTAGGAGGCTTGGTAGGTTTAAGAATAGTTTTTGCTGTACTTTCTATAGTGAATAGAGTTAGG
CAGGGATATTCACCATTATCGTTTCAGACCCACCTCCCAACCCCGAGGGGACCCGACAGGCCCGAAGGAA
TAGAAGAAGAAGGTGGAGAGAGAGACAGAGACAGATCCATTCGATTAGTGAACGGATCGGCACTGCGTGC
GCCAATTCTGCAGACAAATGGCAGTATTCATCCACAATTTTAAAAGAAAAGGGGGGATTGGGGGGTACAG
TGCAGGGGAAAGAATAGTAGACATAATAGCAACAGACATACAAACTAAAGAATTACAAAAACAAATTACA
AAAATTCAAAATTTTCGGGTTTATTACAGGGACAGCAGAGATCCAGTTTGGTTAGTACCGGGCCCGCTCT
AGCCCTGCAGGAACTGTTTAAACTGTGATCCGACGCGCCATCTCTAGGCCCGCGCCGGCCCCCTCGCACG
GACTTGTGGGAGAAGCTCGGCTACTCCCCTGCCCCGGTTAATTTGCATATAATATTTCCTAGTAACTATA
GAGGCTTAATGTGCGATAAAAGACAGATAATCTGTTCTTTTTAATACTAGCTACATTTTACATGATAGGC
TTGGATTTCTATAAGAGATACAAATACTAAATTATTATTTTAAAAAACAGCACAAAAGGAAACTCACCCT
AACTGTAAAGTAATTGTGTGTTTTGAGACTATAAGTATCCCTTGGAGAACCACCTTGTTGGCATCAGCGC
CTACATCGACCGTTTGAGAGCTAAGCAGAAAGCTGCATAGCAAGTTCAAATAAGGCTAGTCCGTACACAA
CTTGAAAAAGTGGCAGCCGAGTCGGCTGCTTTTTTTGCTCGAATCTACACTCAGCTATGGCGCGCCCCAA
GGTCGGGCAGGAAGAGGGCCTATTTCCCATGATTCCTTCATATTTGCATATACGATACAAGGCTGTTAGA
GAGATAATTGGAATTAATTTGACTGTAAACACAAAGATATTAGTACAAAATACGTGACGTAGAAAGTAAT
AATTTCTTGGGTAGTTTGCAGTTTTAAAATTATGTTTTAAAATGGACTATCATATGCTTACCGTAACTTG
AAAGTATTTCGATTTCTTGGCTTTATATATCTTGTGGAAAGCCAGAAACATGGTCGTACATGGCAGGAGT
CGGTTTCAGAGCTAAGCACAAGAGTGCATAGCAAGTTGAAATAAGGCTAGTCCGTTTACAACTTGAAAAA
GTGGCACCCGAGTCGGGTGCTTTTTTTGTTTGGCGCGCCTATGGCTTAATTAACATGGCGGCCGCATTCT
ACCGGGTAGGGGAGGCGCTTTTCCCAAGGCAGTCTGGAGCATGCGCTTTAGCAGCCCCGCTGGGCACTTG
GCGCTACACAAGTGGCCTCTGGCCTCGCACACATTCCACATCCACCGGTAGGCGCCAACCGGCTCCGTTC
TTTGGTGGCCCCTTCGCGCCACCTTCTACTCCTCCCCTAGTCAGGAAGTTCCCCCCCGCCCCGCAGCTCG
CGTCGTGCAGGACGTGACAAATGGAAGTAGCACGTCTCACTAGTCTCGTGCAGATGGACAGCACCGCTGA
GCAATGGAAGCGGGTAGGCCTTTGGGGCAGCGGCCAATAGCAGCTTTGCTCCTTCGCTTTCTGGGCTCAG
AGGCTGGGAAGGGGTGGGTCCGGGGGCGGGCTCAGGGGCGGGCTCAGGGGCGGGGCGGGCGCCCGAAGGT
CCTCCGGAGGCCCGGCATTCTGCACGCTTCAAAAGCGCACGTCTGCCGCGCTGTTCTCCTCTTCCTCATC
TCCGGGACCCGGGATGCCCAAGAAGAAGAGGAAGGTGTCCAATTTACTGACCGTACACCAAAATTTGCCT
GCATTACCGGTCGATGCAACGAGTGATGAGGTTCGCAAGAACCTGATGGACATGTTCAGGGATCGCCAGG
CGTTTTCTGAGCATACCTGGAAAATGCTTCTGTCCGTTTGCCGGTCGTGGGCGGCATGGTGCAAGTTGAA
TAACCGGAAATGGTTTCCCGCAGAACCTGAAGATGTTCGCGATTATCTTCTATATCTTCAGGCGCGCGGT
CTGGCAGTAAAAACTATCCAGCAACATTTGGGCCAGCTAAACATGCTTCATCGTCGGTCCGGGCTGCCAC
GACCAAGTGACAGCAATGCTGTTTCACTGGTTATGCGGCGGATCCGAAAAGAAAACGTTGATGCCGGTGA
ACGTGCAAAACAGGCTCTAGCGTTCGAACGCACTGATTTCGACCAGGTTCGTTCACTCATGGAAAATAGC
GATCGCTGCCAGGATATACGTAATCTGGCATTTCTGGGGATTGCTTATAACACCCTGTTACGTATAGCCG
AAATTGCCAGGATCAGGGTTAAAGATATCTCACGTACTGACGGTGGGAGAATGTTAATCCATATTGGCAG
AACGAAAACGCTGGTTAGCACCGCAGGTGTAGAGAAGGCACTTAGCCTGGGGGTAACTAAACTGGTCGAG
CGATGGATTTCCGTCTCTGGTGTAGCTGATGATCCGAATAACTACCTGTTTTGCCGGGTCAGAAAAAATG
GTGTTGCCGCGCCATCTGCCACCAGCCAGCTATCAACTCGCGCCCTGGAAGGGATTTTTGAAGCAACTCA
TCGATTGATTTACGGCGCTAAGGATGACTCTGGTCAGAGATACCTGGCCTGGTCTGGACACAGTGCCCGT
GTCGGAGCCGCGCGAGATATGGCCCGCGCTGGAGTTTCAATACCGGAGATCATGCAAGCTGGTGGCTGGA
CCAATGTAAATATTGTCATGAACTATATCCGTAACCTGGATAGTGAAACAGGGGCAATGGTGCGCCTGCT
GGAAGATGGCGATTAGCCATGTTTAAGGGTTCCGGTTCCACTAGGTACAATTCGATATCAAGCTTATCGA
TAATCAACCTCTGGATTACAAAATTTGTGAAAGATTGACTGGTATTCTTAACTATGTTGCTCCTTTTACG
CTATGTGGATACGCTGCTTTAATGCCTTTGTATCATGCTATTGCTTCCCGTATGGCTTTCATTTTCTCCT
CCTTGTATAAATCCTGGTTGCTGTCTCTTTATGAGGAGTTGTGGCCCGTTGTCAGGCAACGTGGCGTGGT
GTGCACTGTGTTTGCTGACGCAACCCCCACTGGTTGGGGCATTGCCACCACCTGTCAGCTCCTTTCCGGG
ACTTTCGCTTTCCCCCTCCCTATTGCCACGGCGGAACTCATCGCCGCCTGCCTTGCCCGCTGCTGGACAG
GGGCTCGGCTGTTGGGCACTGACAATTCCGTGGTGTTGTCGGGGAAATCATCGTCCTTTCCTTGGCTGCT
CGCCTGTGTTGCCACCTGGATTCTGCGCGGGACGTCCTTCTGCTACGTCCCTTCGGCCCTCAATCCAGCG
GACCTTCCTTCCCGCGGCCTGCTGCCGGCTCTGCGGCCTCTTCCGCGTCTTCGCCTTCGCCCTCAGACGA
GTCGGATCTCCCTTTGGGCCGCCTCCCCGCATCGATACCGTCGACCTCGATCGAGACCTAGAAAAACATG
GAGCAATCACAAGTAGCAATACAGCAGCTACCAATGCTGATTGTGCCTGGCTAGAAGCACAAGAGGAGGA
GGAGGTGGGTTTTCCAGTCACACCTCAGGTACCTTTAAGACCAATGACTTACAAGGCAGCTGTAGATCTT
AGCCACTTTTTAAAAGAAAAGGGGGGACTGGAAGGGCTAATTCACTCCCAACGAAGACAAGATATCCTTG
ATCTGTGGATCTACCACACACAAGGCTACTTCCCTGATTGGCAGAACTACACACCAGGGCCAGGGATCAG
ATATCCACTGACCTTTGGATGGTGCTACAAGCTAGTACCAGTTGAGCAAGAGAAGGTAG
Features (pLannotate 1.2.2; 21 found; start..end, strand, type, name):
    150..330     +  LTR            5' LTR (truncated): truncated 5' long terminal repeat (LTR) from HIV-1
    392..980     -  rep_origin     ori: high-copy-number ColE1/pMB1/pBR322/pUC origin of replication
   1151..2011    -  CDS            AmpR: β-lactamase; bla; confers resistance to ampicillin, carbenicillin, and related antibiotics
   2012..2116    -  promoter       AmpR promoter: bla
   2175..2227    -  misc_feature   bom (fragment): basis of mobility region from pBR322
   2382..2761    +  enhancer       CMV enhancer: human cytomegalovirus immediate early enhancer
   2762..2961    +  promoter       CMV promoter: human cytomegalovirus (CMV) immediate early promoter
   2979..3159    +  LTR            5' LTR (truncated): truncated 5' long terminal repeat (LTR) from HIV-1
   3206..3331    +  misc_feature   HIV-1 Ψ: packaging signal of human immunodeficiency virus type 1
   3315..3653    +  CDS            HIV-1 gag (fragment): gag protein from human immunodeficiency virus 1; gag
   3828..4061    +  misc_feature   RRE: The Rev response element (RRE) of HIV-1 allows for Rev-dependent mRNA export from the nucleus to the cytoplasm.
   4438..4538    +  CDS            Rev (fragment): human immunodeficiency virus 1 (HIV-1) Rev protein; rev; enhances nuclear export of unspliced and incompletely spliced viral mRNAs
   4588..4705    +  misc_feature   cPPT/CTS: central polypurine tract and central termination sequence of HIV-1
   4787..5089    +  promoter       U6 promoter: RNA polymerase III promoter for mouse U6 snRNA (Das et al., 1988)
   5264..5501    +  promoter       U6 promoter: RNA polymerase III promoter for human U6 snRNA
   5674..6166    +  promoter       PGK promoter: mouse phosphoglycerate kinase 1 promoter
   6196..7226    +  CDS            Cre (fragment): site-specific recombinase Cre is a site-specific recombinase from bacteriophage P1. Recombination occurs at loxP sequences.
   7259..7282    +  misc_feature   MCS (fragment): pBluescript multiple cloning site
   7282..7870    +  misc_feature   WPRE: woodchuck hepatitis virus posttranscriptional regulatory element
   7871..7890    +  misc_feature   MCS (fragment): pBluescript multiple cloning site
   7892..143     +  CDS            nef (fragment) (across the origin): NEF_HV1LA - Experimental evidence at protein level: Swiss-Prot protein existence level 1. Extracellular Nef protein targets CD4(+) T-lymphocytes for apoptosis by interacting with CXCR4 surface receptors. From Human immunodeficiency virus type 1 group M subtype B (isolate Lai) (HIV-1).
