[The description below was written by a language model from this plasmid's Addgene catalogue record and pLannotate feature annotations shown in this document.]
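Description:
mU6-sgCebpa_v2-hu6-sgCebpd_v2 is an 8.2 kb lentiviral transfer plasmid built on the pLL3.3 backbone that delivers two CRISPR guide RNAs together with Cre recombinase. In bacteria it is maintained through a high-copy ColE1/pUC-type origin and selected with ampicillin via the β-lactamase gene. The viral portion has a CMV enhancer/promoter fused to a truncated HIV-1 5' LTR, which drives transcription of the genomic RNA in packaging cells. This is followed by the Ψ packaging signal with a gag fragment, the Rev response element for nuclear export of unspliced RNA, and the cPPT/CTS element that aids nuclear import. A second truncated LTR, preceded by a nef-derived fragment spanning the plasmid origin, closes the provirus at the 3' end.

The payload comprises three expression units in the same orientation. A mouse U6 promoter drives a guide targeting mouse Cebpa, and a human U6 promoter drives a guide targeting mouse Cebpd. Using two different RNA polymerase III promoters reduces repeated sequence within the vector. Downstream, the mouse PGK promoter expresses Cre, annotated as a near full-length fragment, and a WPRE enhances transcript stability and expression. No Cas9 coding sequence is annotated, so the nuclease must be supplied by the target cells. The record does not spell out the experimental system. However, the pairing of Cre with guides suits transduction of cells or tissues carrying loxP-controlled alleles, where Cre activates or deletes floxed genes while the guides disrupt both C/EBP family members in the same cell. The associated publication concerns C/EBP-mediated reprogramming in LKB1-related lung cancer.
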