Addgene plasmid #177254: mU6-sgCebpa_v2-hu6-sgCebpd_v2
Purpose: Expresses Cebpa_v2 (mU6), Cebpd_v2(hU6) gRNAs and Cre-recombinase
Depositing lab: Monte Winslow. Depositing organization: Stanford University. Publication: LKB1 drives stasis and C/EBP-mediated reprogramming to an alveolar type II fate in lung cancer. Murray CW, Brady JJ, Han M, Cai H, Tsai MK, Pierce SE, Cheng R, Demeter J, Feldser DM, Jackson PK, Shackelford DB, Winslow MM. Nat Commun. 2022 Feb 28;13(1):1090. doi: 10.1038/s41467-022-28619-8. PubMed 35228570.
Backbone
  Vector backbone: pLL3.3
  Vector type: Lentiviral
Growth in bacteria
  Bacterial resistance: Ampicillin, 100 μg/mL
  Growth temperature: 37°C
  Growth strain: NEB Stable
  Copy number: High Copy
Gene/Insert
  Gene/Insert name: sgCebpa_v2/sgCebpd_v2
  gRNA/shRNA sequence: GCATCAGCGCCTACATCGACC/GTCGTACATGGCAGGAGTCG
  Species: M. musculus (mouse)
  Promoter: mU6/hU6
  Cloning method: Gibson Cloning
Terms and licenses: Academic/Nonprofit Terms; Industry Terms: Not Available to Industry
How to cite: mU6-sgCebpa_v2-hu6-sgCebpd_v2 was a gift from Monte Winslow (Addgene plasmid # 177254 ; http://n2t.net/addgene:177254 ; RRID:Addgene_177254)
